>Addgene plasmid #180761 | pcDNA3.1-α-COPI-WD40-Tyr139Ala | addgene full sequence | sequence record 356140 | Addgene NGS Result
GACGGATCGGGAGATCTCCCGATCCCCTATGGTGCACTCTCAGTACAATCTGCTCTGATGCCGCATAGTT
AAGCCAGTATCTGCTCCCTGCTTGTGTGTTGGAGGTCGCTGAGTAGTGCGCGAGCAAAATTTAAGCTACA
ACAAGGCAAGGCTTGACCGACAATTGCATGAAGAATCTGCTTAGGGTTAGGCGTTTTGCGCTGCTTCGCG
ATGTACGGGCCAGATATACGCGTTGACATTGATTATTGACTAGTTATTAATAGTAATCAATTACGGGGTC
ATTAGTTCATAGCCCATATATGGAGTTCCGCGTTACATAACTTACGGTAAATGGCCCGCCTGGCTGACCG
CCCAACGACCCCCGCCCATTGACGTCAATAATGACGTATGTTCCCATAGTAACGCCAATAGGGACTTTCC
ATTGACGTCAATGGGTGGAGTATTTACGGTAAACTGCCCACTTGGCAGTACATCAAGTGTATCATATGCC
AAGTACGCCCCCTATTGACGTCAATGACGGTAAATGGCCCGCCTGGCATTATGCCCAGTACATGACCTTA
TGGGACTTTCCTACTTGGCAGTACATCTACGTATTAGTCATCGCTATTACCATGGTGATGCGGTTTTGGC
AGTACATCAATGGGCGTGGATAGCGGTTTGACTCACGGGGATTTCCAAGTCTCCACCCCATTGACGTCAA
TGGGAGTTTGTTTTGGCACCAAAATCAACGGGACTTTCCAAAATGTCGTAACAACTCCGCCCCATTGACG
CAAATGGGCGGTAGGCGTGTACGGTGGGAGGTCTATATAAGCAGAGCTCTCTGGCTAACTAGAGAACCCA
CTGCTTACTGGCTTATCGAAATTAATACGACTCACTATAGGGAGACCCAAGCTGGCTAGCGTTTAAACTT
AAGCTTGGTACCGAGCTCGGATCCACTAGTCCAGTGTGGTGGAATTCGCCACCATGGAGATGCTGACCAA
GTTCGAGAGCAGGAGCAGCAGGGCCAAGGGCGTGGCTTTCCACCCTACCCAGCCTTGGATTCTGACCAGC
CTGCACAACGGCAGGATCCAGCTGTGGGACTACAGGATGGGCACCCTGCTGGACAGGTTCGACGGCCACG
ACGGCCCCGTGAGGGGCATCGCCTTCCACCCCACCCAGCCCCTGTTCGTGAGCGGCGGCGACGACTACAA
GGTGAACGTGTGGAACTACAAGAGCAGGAAGCTGCTGTTCAGCCTGTGCGGCCACATGGACTATGTGAGA
GTGTGCACCTTCCACCACGAGTACCCCTGGATCCTGAGCTGCAGCGACGACCAGACCATCAGGATCTGGA
ACTGGCAGAGCAGGAACTGCATCGCCATCCTGACCGGCCACAGCCACGCGGTGATGTGCGCTGCCTTTCA
CCCCAGCGAGGACCTGATCGTGAGCGCCAGCCTGGACCAGACCGTGAGGGTGTGGGACATCAGCGGCCTG
AGGATGAAGAACGCCGCCCCTGTGAGCATGAGCAAGGAGGACCAGAAGGCCCAGGCCCACAACAGCAAGA
GCAACGACAAGAAGGGCAGCACCGACGCCATCGTGAAGTTCGTGCTGGAGGGCCACGACAGGGGCGTGAA
CTGGTGTGCCTTCCATCCCACCCTGCCCCTGATCCTGAGCGCCGGCGACGACAGGCTGGTGAAGCTGTGG
AGGATGACCGCCAGCAAGGCCTGGGAGGTGGACACCTGCAGGGGCCACTTCAACAACGTGAGCTGCTGCC
TGTTCCACCCCCACCAGGAGCTGATTCTGTCCGCCAGCGAGGACAAGACCATCAGAGTGTGGGACCTGAA
CAGGAGGACCGCCGTGCAGACCTTCAGGAGGGACAACGACAGGTTCTGGTTCATCACCGTGCACCCCAAG
CTGAACCTGTTCGCCGCTGCCCACGACAGCGGCGTGATGGTGTTCAAGCTGGAGAGCGCCTGGAGCCACC
CCCAGTTCGAGAAGTAATCTAGAGGGCCCGTTTAAACCCGCTGATCAGCCTCGACTGTGCCTTCTAGTTG
CCAGCCATCTGTTGTTTGCCCCTCCCCCGTGCCTTCCTTGACCCTGGAAGGTGCCACTCCCACTGTCCTT
TCCTAATAAAATGAGGAAATTGCATCGCATTGTCTGAGTAGGTGTCATTCTATTCTGGGGGGTGGGGTGG
GGCAGGACAGCAAGGGGGAGGATTGGGAAGACAATAGCAGGCATGCTGGGGATGCGGTGGGCTCTATGGC
TTCTGAGGCGGAAAGAACCAGCTGGGGCTCTAGGGGGTATCCCC
[124 nt withheld, positions 2285-2408]
C
[91 nt withheld, positions 2410-2500]
A
[49 nt withheld, positions 2502-2550]
CCTTTGACGTTGGAGTCCACGTTCTTT
[37 nt withheld, positions 2578-2614]
ACCCTATCTCGGTCTATTCTTTTGATTTATAAGGGATTTTGCCGATTTCGGCCTATTGGTTAAAAAATGA
GCTGATTTAACAAAAATTTAACGCGAATTAATTCTGTGGAATGTGTGTCAGTTAGGGTGTGGAAAGTCCC
CAGGCTCCCCAGCAGGCAGAAGTATGCAAAGCATGCATCTCAATTAGTCAGCAACCAGGTGTGGAAAGTC
CCCAGGCTCCCCAGCAGGCAGAAGTATGCAAAGCATGCATCTCAATTAGTCAGCAACCATAGTCCCGCCC
CTAACTCCGCCCATCCCGCCCCTAACTCCGCCCAGTTCCGCCCATTCTCCGCCCCATGGCTGACTAATTT
TTTTTATTTATGCAGAGGCCGAGGCCGCCTCTGCCTCTGAGCTATTCCAGAAGTAGTGAGGAGGCTTTTT
TGGAGGCCTAGGCTTTTGCAAAAAGCTCCCGGGAGCTTGTATATCCATTTTCGGATCTGATCAAGAGACA
GGATGAGGATCGTTTCGCATGATTGAACAAGATGGATTGCACGCAGGTTCTCCGGCCGCTTGGGTGGAGA
GGCTATTCGGCTATGACTGGGCACAACAGACAATCGGCTGCTCTGATGCCGCCGTGTTCCGGCTGTCAGC
GCAGGGGCGCCCGGTTCTTTTTGTCAAGACCGACCTGTCCGGTGCCCTGAATGAACTGCAGGACGAGGCA
GCGCGGCTATCGTGGCTGGCCACGACGGGCGTTCCTTGCGCAGCTGTGCTCGACGTTGTCACTGAAGCGG
GAAGGGACTGGCTGCTATTGGGCGAAGTGCCGGGGCAGGATCTCCTGTCATCTCACCTTGCTCCTGCCGA
GAAAGTATCCATCATGGCTGATGCAATGCGGCGGCTGCATACGCTTGATCCGGCTACCTGCCCATTCGAC
CACCAAGCGAAACATCGCATCGAGCGAGCACGTACTCGGATGGAAGCCGGTCTTGTCGATCAGGATGATC
TGGACGAAGAGCATCAGGGGCTCGCGCCAGCCGAACTGTTCGCCAGGCTCAAGGCGCGCATGCCCGACGG
CGAGGATCTCGTCGTGACCCATGGCGATGCCTGCTTGCCGAATATCATGGTGGAAAATGGCCGCTTTTCT
GGATTCATCGACTGTGGCCGGCTGGGTGTGGCGGACCGCTATCAGGACATAGCGTTGGCTACCCGTGATA
TTGCTGAAGAGCTTGGCGGCGAATGGGCTGACCGCTTCCTCGTGCTTTACGGTATCGCCGCTCCCGATTC
GCAGCGCATCGCCTTCTATCGCCTTCTTGACGAGTTCTTCTGAGCGGGACTCTGGGGTTCGAAATGACCG
ACCAAGCGACGCCCAACCTGCCATCACGAGATTTCGATTCCACCGCCGCCTTCTATGAAAGGTTGGGCTT
CGGAATCGTTTTCCGGGACGCCGGCTGGATGATCCTCCAGCGCGGGGATCTCATGCTGGAGTTCTTCGCC
CACCCCAACTTGTTTATTGCAGCTTATAATGGTTACAAATAAAGCAATAGCATCACAAATTTCACAAATA
AAGCATTTTTTTCACTGCATTCTAGTTGTGGTTTGTCCAAACTCATCAATGTATCTTATCATGTCTGTAT
ACCGTCGACCTCTAGCTAGAGCTTGGCGTAATCATGGTCATAGCTGTTTCCTGTGTGAAATTGTTATCCG
CTCACAATTCCACACAACATACGAGCCGGAAGCATAAAGTGTAAAGCCTGGGGTGCCTAATGAGTGAGCT
AACTCACATTAATTGCGTTGCGCTCACTGCCCGCTTTCCAGTCGGGAAACCTGTCGTGCCAGCTGCATTA
ATGAATCGGCCAACGCGCGGGGAGAGGCGGTTTGCGTATTGGGCGCTCTTCCGCTTCCTCGCTCACTGAC
TCGCTGCGCTCGGTCGTTCGGCTGCGGCGAGCGGTATCAGCTCACTCAAAGGCGGTAATACGGTTATCCA
CAGAATCAGGGGATAACGCAGGAAAGAACATGTGAGCAAAAGGCCAGCAAAAGGCCAGGAACCGTAAAAA
GGCCGCGTTGCTGGCGTTTTTCCATAGGCTCCGCCCCCCTGACGAGCATCACAAAAATCGACGCTCAAGT
CAGAGGTGGCGAAACCCGACAGGACTATAAAGATACCAGGCGTTTCCCCCTGGAAGCTCCCTCGTGCGCT
CTCCTGTTCCGACCCTGCCGCTTACCGGATACCTGTCCGCCTTTCTCCCTTCGGGAAGCGTGGCGCTTTC
TCATAGCTCACGCTGTAGGTATCTCAGTTCGGTGTAGGTCGTTCGCTCCAAGCTGGGCTGTGTGCACGAA
CCCCCCGTTCAGCCCGACCGCTGCGCCTTATCCGGTAACTATCGTCTTGAGTCCAACCCGGTAAGACACG
ACTTATCGCCACTGGCAGCAGCCACTGGTAACAGGATTAGCAGAGCGAGGTATGTAGGCGGTGCTACAGA
GTTCTTGAAGTGGTGGCCTAACTACGGCTACACTAGAAGAACAGTATTTGGTATCTGCGCTCTGCTGAAG
CCAGTTACCTTCGGAAAAAGAGTTGGTAGCTCTTGATCCGGCAAACAAACCACCGCTGGTAGCGGTGGTT
TTTTTGTTTGCAAGCAGCAGATTACGCGCAGAAAAAAAGGATCTCAAGAAGATCCTTTGATCTTTTCTAC
GGGGTCTGACGCTCAGTGGAACGAAAACTCACGTTAAGGGATTTTGGTCATGAGATTATCAAAAAGGATC
TTCACCTAGATCCTTTTAAATTAAAAATGAAGTTTTAAATCAATCTAAAGTATATATGAGTAAACTTGGT
CTGACAGTTACCAATGCTTAATCAGTGAGGCACCTATCTCAGCGATCTGTCTATTTCGTTCATCCATAGT
TGCCTGACTCCCCGTCGTGTAGATAACTACGATACGGGAGGGCTTACCATCTGGCCCCAGTGCTGCAATG
ATACCGCGAGACCCACGCTCACCGGCTCCAGATTTATCAGCAATAAACCAGCCAGCCGGAAGGGCCGAGC
GCAGAAGTGGTCCTGCAACTTTATCCGCCTCCATCCAGTCTATTAATTGTTGCCGGGAAGCTAGAGTAAG
TAGTTCGCCAGTTAATAGTTTGCGCAACGTTGTTGCCATTGCTACAGGCATCGTGGTGTCACGCTCGTCG
TTTGGTATGGCTTCATTCAGCTCCGGTTCCCAACGATCAAGGCGAGTTACATGATCCCCCATGTTGTGCA
AAAAAGCGGTTAGCTCCTTCGGTCCTCCGATCGTTGTCAGAAGTAAGTTGGCCGCAGTGTTATCACTCAT
GGTTATGGCAGCACTGCATAATTCTCTTACTGTCATGCCATCCGTAAGATGCTTTTCTGTGACTGGTGAG
TACTCAACCAAGTCATTCTGAGAATAGTGTATGCGGCGACCGAGTTGCTCTTGCCCGGCGTCAATACGGG
ATAATACCGCGCCACATAGCAGAACTTTAAAAGTGCTCATCATTGGAAAACGTTCTTCGGGGCGAAAACT
CTCAAGGATCTTACCGCTGTTGAGATCCAGTTCGATGTAACCCACTCGTGCACCCAACTGATCTTCAGCA
TCTTTTACTTTCACCAGCGTTTCTGGGTGAGCAAAAACAGGAAGGCAAAATGCCGCAAAAAAGGGAATAA
GGGCGACACGGAAATGTTGAATACTCATACTCTTCCTTTTTCAATATTATTGAAGCATTTATCAGGGTTA
TTGTCTCATGAGCGGATACATATTTGAATGTATTTAGAAAAATAAACAAATAGGGGTTCCGCGCACATTT
CCCCGAAAAGTGCCACCTGACGTC
Features (pLannotate 1.2.2; 20 found; start..end, strand, type, name):
     28..80      -  misc_feature   bom (fragment): basis of mobility region from pBR322
    235..614     +  enhancer       CMV enhancer: human cytomegalovirus immediate early enhancer
    615..818     +  promoter       CMV promoter: human cytomegalovirus (CMV) immediate early promoter
    814..847     +  LTR            5' LTR (truncated) (fragment): truncated 5' long terminal repeat (LTR) from HIV-1
    863..881     +  promoter       T7 promoter: promoter for bacteriophage T7 RNA polymerase
    964..1944    +  CDS            COPA_SCHPO (fragment): Experimental evidence at protein level: Swiss-Prot protein existence level 1. The coatomer is a cytosolic protein complex that binds to dilysine motifs and reversibly associates with Golgi non-clathrin- coated vesicles, which further mediate biosynthetic protein transport from the ER, via the Golgi up to the trans Golgi network. Coatomer complex is required for budding from Golgi membranes, and is essential for the retrograde Golgi-to-ER transport of dilysine-tagged proteins (By similarity). From Schizosaccharomyces pombe (strain 972 / ATCC 24843) (Fission yeast).
   2015..2239    +  polyA_signal   bGH poly(A) signal: bovine growth hormone polyadenylation signal
   2243..2264    +  promoter       SV40 promoter (fragment): SV40 enhancer and early promoter
   2285..2713    +  rep_origin     f1 ori (sequence partly withheld): f1 bacteriophage origin of replication; arrow indicates direction of (+) strand synthesis
   2727..3056    +  promoter       SV40 promoter: SV40 enhancer and early promoter
   3123..3914    +  CDS            neo: KKA2_KLEPN - Also known as kan, nptII. Experimental evidence at protein level: Swiss-Prot protein existence level 1. Resistance to kanamycin, neomycin, paromomycin, ribostamycin, butirosin and gentamicin B. From Klebsiella pneumoniae.
   3938..4096    +  CDS            ble (fragment): BLE_KLEPN - Experimental evidence at protein level: Swiss-Prot protein existence level 1. Binding protein with a strong affinity to the bleomycin family of antibiotics. Binds to CL990; an antimitotic-antibiotic compound. From Klebsiella pneumoniae.
   4091..4212    +  polyA_signal   SV40 poly(A) signal: SV40 polyadenylation signal
   4285..4301    -  protein_bind   lac operator: The lac repressor binds to the lac operator to inhibit transcription in E. coli. This inhibition can be relieved by adding lactose or isopropyl-β-D-thiogalactopyranoside (IPTG). lac repressor encoded by lacI
   4309..4339    -  promoter       lac promoter: promoter for the E. coli lac operon
   4354..4375    -  protein_bind   CAP binding site: CAP binding activates transcription in the presence of cAMP. E. coli catabolite activator protein
   4388..4480    -  CDS            lacI (fragment): lac repressor; lacI; The lac repressor binds to the lac operator to inhibit transcription in E. coli. This inhibition can be relieved by adding lactose or isopropyl-β-D-thiogalactopyranoside (IPTG).
   4663..5251    -  rep_origin     ori: high-copy-number ColE1/pMB1/pBR322/pUC origin of replication
   5422..6282    -  CDS            AmpR: β-lactamase; bla; confers resistance to ampicillin, carbenicillin, and related antibiotics
   6283..6387    -  promoter       AmpR promoter: bla
