[The description below was written by a language model from this plasmid's Addgene catalogue record and pLannotate feature annotations shown in this document.]
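Description:
pcDNA3.1-α-COPI-WD40-Tyr139Ala is a mammalian expression plasmid of about 6.4 kb, built on the pcDNA3.1 backbone. It produces a mutant form of the N-terminal WD40 domain of the α subunit of the COPI coatomer from the fission yeast Schizosaccharomyces pombe. The plasmid is propagated in E. coli through a high-copy ColE1/pUC-type origin with β-lactamase (ampicillin) selection, and it also carries an f1 phage origin. For mammalian cells, a neomycin phosphotransferase gene driven by the SV40 enhancer/early promoter and terminated by the SV40 poly(A) signal allows G418 selection. The short HIV-1 LTR, ble, lacI and bom hits in the feature table are fragments. They most likely reflect backbone sequence similarity rather than functional elements.

The expression cassette consists of the human CMV immediate-early enhancer and promoter, a T7 promoter, the coding sequence, and the bovine growth hormone polyadenylation signal. The insert encodes residues 1–327 of α-COPI, and the annotated open reading frame matches S. pombe COPA. According to the catalogue entry it carries a C-terminal Strep tag, suitable for affinity purification or detection, although the tag is not annotated separately in the feature table. Besides the Tyr139Ala substitution named in the plasmid title, the record lists five lysine substitutions (Leu181Lys, Leu185Lys, Ile192Lys, Leu196Lys and Phe197Lys), whose purpose is not stated. Coatomer recognises dilysine-type sorting motifs for retrograde Golgi-to-ER transport. The associated publication examines how a motif in the SARS-CoV-2 spike protein binds and releases host coatomer. This construct therefore presumably serves to express the Tyr139Ala mutant domain in mammalian cells to test that residue's role in the interaction.
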