Addgene plasmid #180761: pcDNA3.1-α-COPI-WD40-Tyr139Ala
Purpose: Mammalian expression plasmid for Schizosaccharomyces pombe α-COPI-WD40 mutant Tyr139Ala (residues 1-327)
Depositing lab: Syed Saif Hasan. Depositing organization: University of Maryland, Baltimore. Publication: An extended motif in the SARS-CoV-2 spike modulates binding and release of host coatomer in retrograde trafficking. Dey D, Singh S, Khan S, Martin M, Schnicker NJ, Gakhar L, Pierce BG, Hasan SS. Commun Biol. 2022 Feb 8;5(1):115. doi: 10.1038/s42003-022-03063-y. PubMed 35136165.
Backbone
  Vector backbone: pcDNA3.1
  Vector type: Mammalian Expression
  Selectable markers: Neomycin (select with G418)
Growth in bacteria
  Bacterial resistance: Ampicillin, 100 μg/mL
  Growth temperature: 37°C
  Growth strain: DH5alpha
  Copy number: Unknown
Gene/Insert
  Gene/Insert name: α-COPI-WD40-Tyr139Ala
  Species: Schizosaccharomyces pombe
  Mutation: Encodes residues 1-327; mutations: Tyr139Ala, Leu181Lys, Leu185Lys, Ile192Lys, Leu196Lys and Phe197Lys
  GenBank ID: NM_001021186
  Promoter: CMV
  Tag / fusion protein: C-terminal strep tag (C terminal on insert)
  Cloning method: Ligation Independent Cloning
  Sequencing primers: 5′ CMV forward; 3′ SV40 reverse
Terms and licenses: Academic/Nonprofit Terms; Industry Terms: Not Available to Industry
How to cite: pcDNA3.1-α-COPI-WD40-Tyr139Ala was a gift from Syed Saif Hasan (Addgene plasmid # 180761 ; http://n2t.net/addgene:180761 ; RRID:Addgene_180761)
